Addgene plasmid #226902: pAM258
Purpose: 6xHis-PSP-MBP
Depositing lab: Andreas Martin. Depositing organization: University of California, Berkeley. Publication: The AAA+ ATPase Msp1 is a processive protein translocase with robust unfoldase activity. Castanzo DT, LaFrance B, Martin A. Proc Natl Acad Sci U S A. 2020 Jun 30;117(26):14970-14977. doi: 10.1073/pnas.1920109117. Epub 2020 Jun 15. PubMed 32541053.
Backbone
  Vector backbone: pET-DUET
  Vector type: Bacterial Expression
Growth in bacteria
  Bacterial resistance: Ampicillin, 100 μg/mL
  Growth temperature: 37°C
  Growth strain: DH5alpha
  Copy number: High Copy
Gene/Insert
  Gene/Insert name: Maltose Binding Protein
  Promoter: T7
  Tag / fusion protein: 6xHis-PSP (N terminal on insert)
  Cloning method: Unknown
  Sequencing primers: 5′ T7
Terms and licenses: Academic/Nonprofit Terms; Industry Terms: Not Available to Industry
How to cite: pAM258 was a gift from Andreas Martin (Addgene plasmid # 226902 ; http://n2t.net/addgene:226902 ; RRID:Addgene_226902)
