[The description below was written by a language model from this plasmid's Addgene catalogue record and pLannotate feature annotations shown in this document.]
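Description:
pAM258 is a bacterial expression plasmid, catalogued on a pET-DUET backbone, that produces E. coli maltose binding protein (MBP) carrying an N-terminal 6xHis-PSP tag. The 6,239 nt sequence record shows a single annotated expression cassette: a T7 promoter followed by a lac operator and the strong ribosome binding site from phage T7 gene 10, then the MBP coding sequence and a T7 terminator. The annotated MBP version lacks its signal sequence, so the protein remains in the cytosol. The His tag and PSP element are not annotated separately, but the gap between the ribosome binding site and the start of MBP is consistent with an N-terminal tag encoded there. PSP presumably denotes a PreScission protease cleavage site that would allow the His tag to be removed after affinity purification, although the record does not spell out the abbreviation. A very short match to a T7 gene 10B-derived solubility tag just downstream of MBP is probably a vector remnant rather than a functional fusion.

A plasmid-borne lacI gene with its own promoter supplies lac repressor. Transcription is therefore held off at the operator until IPTG is added, and expression requires a host that provides T7 RNA polymerase. The plasmid is propagated through a ColE1/pBR322-type origin with the associated rop gene and bom region. The catalogue lists it as high copy, although Rop normally limits copy number. Selection is by ampicillin through β-lactamase, and an f1 origin is also present. The small tetracycline-resistance fragments are nonfunctional backbone leftovers.

The record gives the purpose only as the tagged MBP itself. The associated publication concerns the unfoldase and translocase activity of the AAA+ ATPase Msp1, which suggests the purified protein was used in that biochemical work, but its specific role is not stated.
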