Features (pLannotate 1.2.2; 18 found; start..end, strand, type, name):
     30..221     -  CDS            rop: Rop protein, which maintains plasmids at low copy number; rop
    238..618     +  CDS            YPB1_ECOLX: Protein predicted: Swiss-Prot protein existence level 4. From Escherichia coli.
    680..744     -  CDS            TcR (fragment): tetracycline efflux protein; tet; confers resistance to tetracycline
    759..780     -  protein_bind   CAP binding site: CAP binding activates transcription in the presence of cAMP. E. coli catabolite activator protein
    793..1875    -  CDS            lacI: lac repressor; lacI; The lac repressor binds to the lac operator to inhibit transcription in E. coli. This inhibition can be relieved by adding lactose or isopropyl-β-D-thiogalactopyranoside (IPTG).
   1876..1953    -  promoter       lacI promoter: lacI
   1961..2240    -  CDS            TcR (fragment): tetracycline efflux protein; tet; confers resistance to tetracycline
   2266..2284    +  promoter       T7 promoter: promoter for bacteriophage T7 RNA polymerase
   2285..2309    +  protein_bind   lac operator: The lac repressor binds to the lac operator to inhibit transcription in E. coli. This inhibition can be relieved by adding lactose or isopropyl-β-D-thiogalactopyranoside (IPTG). lac repressor encoded by lacI
   2324..2346    +  RBS            RBS: efficient ribosome binding site from bacteriophage T7 gene 10 (Olins and Rangwala, 1989)
   2413..3513    +  CDS            MBP: maltose binding protein from E. coli; malE (mutated); This version of the gene does not encode a signal sequence, so MBP will remain in the cytosol.
   3541..3558    +  CDS            SET1 (fragment): solubility-enhancement tag derived from T7 phage gene 10B
   3566..3613    +  terminator     T7 terminator: transcription terminator for bacteriophage T7 RNA polymerase
   3650..4105    +  rep_origin     f1 ori (sequence partly withheld): f1 bacteriophage origin of replication; arrow indicates direction of (+) strand synthesis
   4220..5080    -  CDS            AmpR: β-lactamase; bla; confers resistance to ampicillin, carbenicillin, and related antibiotics
   5081..5173    -  promoter       AmpR promoter: bla
   5254..5842    +  rep_origin     ori: high-copy-number ColE1/pMB1/pBR322/pUC origin of replication
   6028..6167    -  misc_feature   bom: basis of mobility region from pBR322
>Addgene plasmid #226902 | pAM258 | addgene full sequence | sequence record 451045 | Addgene NGS Result
GCTGTGACCGTCTCCGGGAGCTGCATGTGTCAGAGGTTTTCACCGTCATCACCGAAACGCGCGAGGCAGC
TGCGGTAAAGCTCATCAGCGTGGTCGTGAAGCGATTCACAGATGTCTGCCTGTTCATCCGCGTCCAGCTC
GTTGAGTTTCTCCAGAAGCGTTAATGTCTGGCTTCTGATAAAGCGGGCCATGTTAAGGGCGGTTTTTTCC
TGTTTGGTCACTGATGCCTCCGTGTAAGGGGGATTTCTGTTCATGGGGGTAATGATACCGATGAAACGAG
AGAGGATGCTCACGATACGGGTTACTGATGATGAACATGCCCGGTTACTGGAACGTTGTGAGGGTAAACA
ACTGGCGGTATGGATGCGGCGGGACCAGAGAAAAATCACTCAGGGTCAATGCCAGCGCTTCGTTAATACA
GATGTAGGTGTTCCACAGGGTAGCCAGCAGCATCCTGCGATGCAGATCCGGAACATAATGGTGCAGGGCG
CTGACTTCCGCGTTTCCAGACTTTACGAAACACGGAAACCGAAGACCATTCATGTTGTTGCTCAGGTCGC
AGACGTTTTGCAGCAGCAGTCGCTTCACGTTCGCTCGCGTATCGGTGATTCATTCTGCTAACCAGTAAGG
CAACCCCGCCAGCCTAGCCGGGTCCTCAACGACAGGAGCACGATCATGCTAGTCATGCCCCGCGCCCACC
GGAAGGAGCTGACTGGGTTGAAGGCTCTCAAGGGCATCGGTCGAGATCCCGGTGCCTAATGAGTGAGCTA
ACTTACATTAATTGCGTTGCGCTCACTGCCCGCTTTCCAGTCGGGAAACCTGTCGTGCCAGCTGCATTAA
TGAATCGGCCAACGCGCGGGGAGAGGCGGTTTGCGTATTGGGCGCCAGGGTGGTTTTTCTTTTCACCAGT
GAGACGGGCAACAGCTGATTGCCCTTCACCGCCTGGCCCTGAGAGAGTTGCAGCAAGCGGTCCACGCTGG
TTTGCCCCAGCAGGCGAAAATCCTGTTTGATGGTGGTTAACGGCGGGATATAACATGAGCTGTCTTCGGT
ATCGTCGTATCCCACTACCGAGATGTCCGCACCAACGCGCAGCCCGGACTCGGTAATGGCGCGCATTGCG
CCCAGCGCCATCTGATCGTTGGCAACCAGCATCGCAGTGGGAACGATGCCCTCATTCAGCATTTGCATGG
TTTGTTGAAAACCGGACATGGCACTCCAGTCGCCTTCCCGTTCCGCTATCGGCTGAATTTGATTGCGAGT
GAGATATTTATGCCAGCCAGCCAGACGCAGACGCGCCGAGACAGAACTTAATGGGCCCGCTAACAGCGCG
ATTTGCTGGTGACCCAATGCGACCAGATGCTCCACGCCCAGTCGCGTACCGTCTTCATGGGAGAAAATAA
TACTGTTGATGGGTGTCTGGTCAGAGACATCAAGAAATAACGCCGGAACATTAGTGCAGGCAGCTTCCAC
AGCAATGGCATCCTGGTCATCCAGCGGATAGTTAATGATCAGCCCACTGACGCGTTGCGCGAGAAGATTG
TGCACCGCCGCTTTACAGGCTTCGACGCCGCTTCGTTCTACCATCGACACCACCACGCTGGCACCCAGTT
GATCGGCGCGAGATTTAATCGCCGCGACAATTTGCGACGGCGCGTGCAGGGCCAGACTGGAGGTGGCAAC
GCCAATCAGCAACGACTGTTTGCCCGCCAGTTGTTGTGCCACGCGGTTGGGAATGTAATTCAGCTCCGCC
ATCGCCGCTTCCACTTTTTCCCGCGTTTTCGCAGAAACGTGGCTGGCCTGGTTCACCACGCGGGAAACGG
TCTGATAAGAGACACCGGCATACTCTGCGACATCGTATAACGTTACTGGTTTCACATTCACCACCCTGAA
TTGACTCTCTTCCGGGCGCTATCATGCCATACCGCGAAAGGTTTTGCGCCATTCGATGGTGTCCGGGATC
TCGACGCTCTCCCTTATGCGACTCCTGCATTAGGAAGCAGCCCAGTAGTAGGTTGAGGCCGTTGAGCACC
GCCGCCGCAAGGAATGGTGCATGCAAGGAGATGGCGCCCAACAGTCCCCCGGCCACGGGGCCTGCCACCA
TACCCACGCCGAAACAAGCGCTCATGAGCCCGAAGTGGCGAGCCCGATCTTCCCCATCGGTGATGTCGGC
GATATAGGCGCCAGCAACCGCACCTGTGGCGCCGGTGATGCCGGCCACGATGCGTCCGGCGTAGAGGATC
GAGATCGATCTCGATCCCGCGAAATTAATACGACTCACTATAGGGGAATTGTGAGCGGATAACAATTCCC
CTCTAGAAATAATTTTGTTTAACTTTAAGAAGGAGATATACCATGGGCAGCAGCCATCACCATCATCACC
ACAGCCAGCTGGAAGTTCTGTTTCAAGGCCCGATGAAAATCGAAGAAGGTAAACTGGTAATCTGGATTAA
CGGCGATAAAGGCTATAACGGTCTCGCTGAAGTCGGTAAGAAATTCGAGAAAGATACCGGAATTAAAGTC
ACCGTTGAGCATCCGGATAAACTGGAAGAGAAATTCCCACAGGTTGCGGCAACTGGCGATGGCCCTGACA
TTATCTTCTGGGCACACGACCGCTTTGGTGGCTACGCTCAATCTGGCCTGTTGGCTGAAATCACCCCGGA
CAAAGCGTTCCAGGACAAGCTGTATCCGTTTACCTGGGATGCCGTACGTTACAACGGCAAGCTGATTGCT
TACCCGATCGCTGTTGAAGCGTTATCGCTGATTTATAACAAAGATCTGCTGCCGAACCCGCCAAAAACCT
GGGAAGAGATCCCGGCGCTGGATAAAGAACTGAAAGCGAAAGGTAAGAGCGCGCTGATGTTCAACCTGCA
AGAACCGTACTTCACCTGGCCGCTGATTGCTGCTGACGGGGGTTATGCGTTCAAGTATGAAAACGGCAAG
TACGACATTAAAGACGTGGGCGTGGATAACGCTGGCGCGAAAGCGGGTCTGACCTTCCTGGTTGACCTGA
TTAAAAACAAACACATGAATGCAGACACCGATTACTCCATCGCAGAAGCTGCCTTTAATAAAGGCGAAAC
AGCGATGACCATCAACGGCCCGTGGGCATGGTCCAACATCGACACCAGCAAAGTGAATTATGGTGTAACG
GTACTGCCGACCTTCAAGGGTCAACCATCCAAACCGTTCGTTGGCGTGCTGAGCGCAGGTATTAACGCCG
CCAGTCCGAACAAAGAGCTGGCAAAAGAGTTCCTCGAAAACTATCTGCTGACTGATGAAGGTCTGGAAGC
GGTTAATAAAGACAAACCGCTGGGTGCCGTAGCGCTGAAGTCTTACGAGGAAGAGTTGGCGAAAGATCCA
CGTATTGCCGCCACTATGGAAAACGCCCAGAAAGGTGAAATCATGCCGAACATCCCGCAGATGTCCGCTT
TCTGGTATGCCGTGCGTACTGCGGTGATCAACGCCGCCAGCGGTCGTCAGACTGTCGATGAAGCCCTGAA
AGACGCGCAGACTAATTCGAGCTCGTGATTAATTAACCTAGGCTGCTGCCACCGCTGAGCAATAACTAGC
ATAACCCCTTGGGGCCTCTAAACGGGTCTTGAGGGGTTTTTTGCTGAAAGGAGGAACTATATCCGGATTG
GCGAATGGG
[115 nt withheld, positions 3650-3764]
TGCCACGTTC
[91 nt withheld, positions 3775-3865]
A
[49 nt withheld, positions 3867-3915]
CCTTTGACGTTGGAGTCCACGTTCTTT
[37 nt withheld, positions 3943-3979]
ACCCTATCTCGGTCTATTCTTTTGATTTATAAGGGATTTTGCCGATTTCGGCCTATTGGTTAAAAAATGA
GCTGATTTAACAAAAATTTAACGCGAATTTTAACAAAATATTAACGTTTACAATTTCTGGCGGCACGATG
GCATGAGATTATCAAAAAGGATCTTCACCTAGATCCTTTTAAATTAAAAATGAAGTTTTAAATCAATCTA
AAGTATATATGAGTAAACTTGGTCTGACAGTTACCAATGCTTAATCAGTGAGGCACCTATCTCAGCGATC
TGTCTATTTCGTTCATCCATAGTTGCCTGACTCCCCGTCGTGTAGATAACTACGATACGGGAGGGCTTAC
CATCTGGCCCCAGTGCTGCAATGATACCGCGAGACCCACGCTCACCGGCTCCAGATTTATCAGCAATAAA
CCAGCCAGCCGGAAGGGCCGAGCGCAGAAGTGGTCCTGCAACTTTATCCGCCTCCATCCAGTCTATTAAT
TGTTGCCGGGAAGCTAGAGTAAGTAGTTCGCCAGTTAATAGTTTGCGCAACGTTGTTGCCATTGCTACAG
GCATCGTGGTGTCACGCTCGTCGTTTGGTATGGCTTCATTCAGCTCCGGTTCCCAACGATCAAGGCGAGT
TACATGATCCCCCATGTTGTGCAAAAAAGCGGTTAGCTCCTTCGGTCCTCCGATCGTTGTCAGAAGTAAG
TTGGCCGCAGTGTTATCACTCATGGTTATGGCAGCACTGCATAATTCTCTTACTGTCATGCCATCCGTAA
GATGCTTTTCTGTGACTGGTGAGTACTCAACCAAGTCATTCTGAGAATAGTGTATGCGGCGACCGAGTTG
CTCTTGCCCGGCGTCAATACGGGATAATACCGCGCCACATAGCAGAACTTTAAAAGTGCTCATCATTGGA
AAACGTTCTTCGGGGCGAAAACTCTCAAGGATCTTACCGCTGTTGAGATCCAGTTCGATGTAACCCACTC
GTGCACCCAACTGATCTTCAGCATCTTTTACTTTCACCAGCGTTTCTGGGTGAGCAAAAACAGGAAGGCA
AAATGCCGCAAAAAAGGGAATAAGGGCGACACGGAAATGTTGAATACTCATACTCTTCCTTTTTCAATCA
TGATTGAAGCATTTATCAGGGTTATTGTCTCATGAGCGGATACATATTTGAATGTATTTAGAAAAATAAA
CAAATAGGTCATGACCAAAATCCCTTAACGTGAGTTTTCGTTCCACTGAGCGTCAGACCCCGTAGAAAAG
ATCAAAGGATCTTCTTGAGATCCTTTTTTTCTGCGCGTAATCTGCTGCTTGCAAACAAAAAAACCACCGC
TACCAGCGGTGGTTTGTTTGCCGGATCAAGAGCTACCAACTCTTTTTCCGAAGGTAACTGGCTTCAGCAG
AGCGCAGATACCAAATACTGTCCTTCTAGTGTAGCCGTAGTTAGGCCACCACTTCAAGAACTCTGTAGCA
CCGCCTACATACCTCGCTCTGCTAATCCTGTTACCAGTGGCTGCTGCCAGTGGCGATAAGTCGTGTCTTA
CCGGGTTGGACTCAAGACGATAGTTACCGGATAAGGCGCAGCGGTCGGGCTGAACGGGGGGTTCGTGCAC
ACAGCCCAGCTTGGAGCGAACGACCTACACCGAACTGAGATACCTACAGCGTGAGCTATGAGAAAGCGCC
ACGCTTCCCGAAGGGAGAAAGGCGGACAGGTATCCGGTAAGCGGCAGGGTCGGAACAGGAGAGCGCACGA
GGGAGCTTCCAGGGGGAAACGCCTGGTATCTTTATAGTCCTGTCGGGTTTCGCCACCTCTGACTTGAGCG
TCGATTTTTGTGATGCTCGTCAGGGGGGCGGAGCCTATGGAAAAACGCCAGCAACGCGGCCTTTTTACGG
TTCCTGGCCTTTTGCTGGCCTTTTGCTCACATGTTCTTTCCTGCGTTATCCCCTGATTCTGTGGATAACC
GTATTACCGCCTTTGAGTGAGCTGATACCGCTCGCCGCAGCCGAACGACCGAGCGCAGCGAGTCAGTGAG
CGAGGAAGCGGAAGAGCGCCTGATGCGGTATTTTCTCCTTACGCATCTGTGCGGTATTTCACACCGCAAT
GGTGCACTCTCAGTACAATCTGCTCTGATGCCGCATAGTTAAGCCAGTATACACTCCGCTATCGCTACGT
GACTGGGTCATGGCTGCGCCCCGACACCCGCCAACACCCGCTGACGCGCCCTGACGGGCTTGTCTGCTCC
CGGCATCCGCTTACAGACAA
